Addgene plasmid #224182: AiP14428 - pAAV-AiE1191m-minBG-SYFP2-P2A-3XFLAG-10aa-H2B-WPRE3-BGHpA (Alias: CN4428)
Purpose: AiE1191m is an enhancer sequence, designed to drive AAV-mediated transgene expression in striatal MSNs
Depositing lab: Allen Institute for Brain Science & Jonathan Ting. Depositing organization: Allen Institute. Publication: Enhancer AAV toolbox for accessing and perturbing striatal cell types and circuits. Hunker AC, Wirthlin ME, Gill G, Johansen NJ, Hooper M, Omstead V, Vargas S, Lerma MN, Taskin N, Weed N, Laird WD, Bishaw YM, Bendrick JL, Gore BB, Ben-Simon Y, Opitz-Araya X, Martinez RA, Way SW, Thyagarajan B, Otto S, Sanchez REA, Alexander JR, Amaya A, Amster A, Arbuckle J, Ayala A, Baker PM, Barcelli T, Barta S, Bertagnolli D, Bielstein C, Bishwakarma P, Bowlus J, Boyer G, Brouner K, Casian B, Casper T, Chakka AB, Chakrabarty R, Chong P, Clark M, Colbert K, Daniel S, Dawe T, Departee M, DiValentin P, Donadio NP, Dotson NI, Dwivedi D, Egdorf T, Fliss T, Gary A, Goldy J, Grasso C, Groce EL, Gudsnuk K, Han W, Haradon Z, Hastings S, Helback O, Ho WV, Huang C, Johnson T, Jones DL, Juneau Z, Kenney J, Leibly M, Li S, Liang E, Loeffler H, Lusk NA, Madigan Z, Malloy J, Malone J, McCue R, Melchor J, Mich JK, Moosman S, Morin E, Naidoo R, Newman D, Ngo K, Nguyen K, Oster AL, Ouellette B, Oyama AA, Pena N, Pham T, Phillips E, Pom C, Potekhina L, Ransford S, Ray PL, Reding M, Rette DF, Reynoldson C, Rimorin C, Sigler AR, Rocha DB, Ronellenfitch K, Ruiz A, Sawyer L, Sevigny JP, Shapovalova NV, Shepard N, Shulga L, Soliman S, Staats B, Taormina MJ, Tieu M, Wang Y, Wilkes J, Wood T, Zhou T, Williford A, Dee N, Mollenkopf T, Ng L, Esposito L, Kalmbach BE, Yao S, Ariza J, Collman F, Mufti S, Smith K, Waters J, Ersing I, Patrick M, Zeng H, Lein ES, Kojima Y, Horwitz G, Owen SF, Levi BP, Daigle TL, Tasic B, Bakken TE, Ting JT. Neuron. 2025 May 21;113(10):1507-1524.e17. doi: 10.1016/j.neuron.2025.04.035. PubMed 40403704.
Backbone
  Vector backbone: rAAV
  Vector type: AAV
Growth in bacteria
  Bacterial resistance: Ampicillin, 100 μg/mL
  Growth temperature: 30°C
  Growth strain: NEB Stable
  Copy number: High Copy
Gene/Insert
  Gene/Insert name: SYFP2-P2A-3XFLAG-10aa-H2B
  Species: Synthetic
  Cloning method: Restriction Enzyme; 5′ cloning site unknown (unknown if destroyed)
Terms and licenses: Academic/Nonprofit Terms; Industry Terms: Not Available to Industry
Depositor comments: Allen Institute plasmid alias: CN4428 . This work supported by NIH BRAIN Initiative grant UF1MH128339.
How to cite: AiP14428 - pAAV-AiE1191m-minBG-SYFP2-P2A-3XFLAG-10aa-H2B-WPRE3-BGHpA (Alias: CN4428) was a gift from Allen Institute for Brain Science & Jonathan Ting (Addgene plasmid # 224182 ; http://n2t.net/addgene:224182 ; RRID:Addgene_224182)
