[The description below was written by a language model from this plasmid's Addgene catalogue record and pLannotate feature annotations shown in this document.]
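Description:
AiP14428 - pAAV-AiE1191m-minBG-SYFP2-P2A-3XFLAG-10aa-H2B-WPRE3-BGHpA (alias CN4428) is a 5,380 nt recombinant AAV transfer plasmid from an enhancer-AAV toolbox for accessing striatal cell types. It is maintained in E. coli through a high-copy ColE1/pUC-type origin with ampicillin selection (AmpR under its own bla promoter). The backbone also carries an f1 phage origin. The annotation additionally flags short fragments of bom and rop and small matches to phage N15 telR/telL sequences, which are probably incidental backbone remnants. The expression cassette is flanked by AAV2 inverted terminal repeats, the cis elements required for replication and packaging of the genome into AAV particles. The right ITR is annotated in full, whereas the left one is detected only as short fragments, a common outcome with these repeat-rich, recombination-prone elements.

Between the ITRs, the name indicates that the AiE1191m enhancer sits upstream of a minimal beta-globin promoter (minBG). Neither element is called in the automated feature table, but both would fall in the unannotated region preceding the first coding sequence. The enhancer is designed to direct expression in striatal medium spiny neurons, with the minimal promoter giving little activity by itself. The payload is a bicistronic reporter: the yellow fluorescent protein SYFP2, then a P2A self-cleaving peptide (named but not annotated), then a 3xFLAG tag joined by a 10-amino-acid linker to human histone H2B. This should yield a free fluorescent protein that fills the cell and a separate, epitope-tagged histone in the nucleus, a design suited to antibody detection or nuclear labelling. A shortened WPRE (WPRE3) enhances transcript stability and expression, and a bovine growth hormone polyadenylation signal terminates the message. The construct serves to produce AAV for labelling and evaluating enhancer-defined striatal neuron populations.
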