Features (pLannotate 1.2.2; 20 found; start..end, strand, type, name):
     12..39      +  repeat_region  AAV2 ITR (fragment): inverted terminal repeat of adeno-associated virus serotype 2 inverted
     68..95      +  repeat_region  AAV2 ITR (fragment): inverted terminal repeat of adeno-associated virus serotype 2 inverted
    739..1455    +  CDS            SYFP2: SYFP2 is a basic (constitutively fluorescent) yellow fluorescent protein published in 2006, derived from Aequorea victoria. It is reported to be a very rapidly-maturing monomer with moderate acid sensitivity.
   1534..1599    +  CDS            3xFLAG: three tandem FLAG® epitope tags, followed by an enterokinase cleavage site
   1630..2007    +  CDS            H2B: human histone H2B; HIST1H2BJ
   2041..2198    +  misc_feature   WPRE (fragment): woodchuck hepatitis virus posttranscriptional regulatory element
   2204..2284    +  misc_feature   WPRE (fragment): woodchuck hepatitis virus posttranscriptional regulatory element
   2301..2412    +  polyA_signal   bGH poly(A) signal: bovine growth hormone polyadenylation signal
   2530..2670    +  repeat_region  AAV2 ITR: inverted terminal repeat of adeno-associated virus serotype 2 inverted
   2677..2704    +  misc_feature   telR: telR; telomeric sequence from coliphage N15
   2705..2732    +  misc_feature   telL: telL; telomeric sequence from coliphage N15
   2733..2782    -  misc_feature   bom (fragment): basis of mobility region from pBR322
   2801..3256    +  rep_origin     f1 ori (sequence partly withheld): f1 bacteriophage origin of replication; arrow indicates direction of (+) strand synthesis
   3257..3306    -  misc_feature   bom (fragment): basis of mobility region from pBR322
   3408..3443    -  CDS            rop (fragment): Rop protein, which maintains plasmids at low copy number; rop
   3538..3642    +  promoter       AmpR promoter: bla
   3643..4503    +  CDS            AmpR: β-lactamase; bla; confers resistance to ampicillin, carbenicillin, and related antibiotics
   4674..5262    +  rep_origin     ori: high-copy-number ColE1/pMB1/pBR322/pUC origin of replication
   5319..5346    +  misc_feature   telR: telR; telomeric sequence from coliphage N15
   5347..5374    +  misc_feature   telL: telL; telomeric sequence from coliphage N15
>Addgene plasmid #224182 | AiP14428 - pAAV-AiE1191m-minBG-SYFP2-P2A-3XFLAG-10aa-H2B-WPRE3-BGHpA (Alias: CN4428) | addgene full sequence | sequence record 446820 | Addgene NGS Result
CCTGCAGGCAGCTGCGCGCTCGCTCGCTCACTGAGGCCGCCCGGGCGTCGGGCGACCTTTGGTCGCCCGG
CCTCAGTGAGCGAGCGAGCGCGCAGAGAGGGAGTGGCCAACTCCATCACTAGGGGTTCCTGCGGCCGCAC
GCGTCACACAAAGCCTGTCTCGGTTTTGTTTTGTTTTGTTTTGTCCTCCCTGTGTCGCATCCACAAGTCC
CAAGCGTGTAGCTCCTGGGAAGCTATGTGGCTGTTTTCACCAAGGATGACTTCTCAGAGACTGACACCCA
TAAGAGAGGCCCCTCCACCCGAGGGTGGGAGGACTCTCTGTGGCATCACCGGGAGGGGAGGCCAGGTGTG
GGCACTGCAGCTATTTCTAATCCACCAGAGGAAAGAGAGCTTTGACTGCTTGAAAAGCAGGCTGATTGTC
AGGGGCGGAACCCAGCTCAGAGCTGTCAGGGAAGCTCCTGGCAGGGGGTGGAGACAGGGGGCTTGGACTG
ACAGGCCTGTGATTTTGAAAGAAATGTCTTTAAGAGAGTGACTTAAAGTAGGAGAGAAATATTATTATTA
GGTAATGCCTGTCAGGTTATATATTTTTTTTTGATGTGTTCTTGGTATTTCATAATCATTTTGCCTTTAG
ATGGTAAGCGAGCTCGGGCTGGGCATAAAAGTCAGGGCAGAGCCATCTATTGCTTACATTTGCTTCTGGG
ATCCAGATCTTTCGAAGCTAGCGCTACCGGTCGCCACCATGGTCTCCAAGGGCGAGGAGCTGTTCACCGG
GGTGGTGCCCATCCTGGTCGAGCTGGACGGCGATGTCAACGGCCACAAGTTCAGCGTGTCCGGCGAGGGC
GAGGGCGATGCCACCTACGGCAAGCTGACCCTGAAGCTGATCTGCACCACCGGCAAGCTGCCCGTGCCCT
GGCCCACCCTCGTGACCACCCTGGGCTACGGCGTGCAGTGCTTCGCCCGCTACCCCGACCACATGAAGCA
GCACGACTTCTTCAAGTCCGCCATGCCCGAAGGCTACGTCCAGGAGCGCACCATCTTCTTCAAAGACGAC
GGCAACTACAAGACCCGCGCCGAGGTGAAGTTCGAGGGCGACACCCTGGTGAACCGCATCGAGCTGAAGG
GCATCGACTTCAAGGAGGACGGCAACATCCTGGGGCACAAGCTGGAGTACAACTACAACAGCCACAACGT
CTATATCACCGCCGACAAGCAGAAGAACGGCATCAAGGCCAACTTCAAGATCCGCCACAACATCGAGGAC
GGCGGCGTGCAGCTCGCCGACCACTACCAGCAGAACACCCCCATCGGCGACGGCCCCGTGCTGCTGCCCG
ACAACCACTACCTGAGCTACCAGTCCAAGCTGAGCAAAGACCCCAACGAGAAGCGCGATCACATGGTCCT
GCTGGAGTTCGTGACCGCCGCCGGGATCACTCTCGGCATGGACGAGCTGTACAAGGGCTCTGGTGCTACC
AACTTCTCACTGTTGAAACAGGCAGGGGATGTAGAGGAGAATCCAGGGCCTGGTGCTAGTGGAGACTACA
AAGACCATGACGGAGATTATAAAGATCATGACATCGATTACAAGGATGACGATGACAAGTCCGGACTCAG
ATCTGGAGGCTCCGGAGGCCCAGAGCCAGCGAAGTCTGCTCCCGCCCCGAAAAAGGGCTCCAAGAAGGCG
GTGACTAAGGCGCAGAAGAAAGGCGGCAAGAAGCGCAAGCGCAGCCGCAAGGAGAGCTATTCCATCTATG
TGTATAAGGTTCTGAAGCAGGTCCACCCTGACACCGGCATTTCGTCCAAGGCCATGGGCATCATGAACTC
GTTTGTGAACGACATTTTCGAGCGCATCGCAGGTGAGGCTTCCCGCCTGGCGCATTACAACAAGCGCTCG
ACCATCACCTCCAGGGAGATCCAGACGGCCGTGCGCCTGCTGCTGCCTGGGGAGTTGGCCAAGCACGCCG
TGTCCGAGGGTACTAAGGCCATCACCAAGTACACCAGCGCTAAGTAATGAGGCGCGCCGCGGCCGCGAAT
TCGATATCATAATCAACCTCTGGATTACAAAATTTGTGAAAGATTGACTGGTATTCTTAACTATGTTGCT
CCTTTTACGCTATGTGGATACGCTGCTTTAATGCCTTTGTATCATGCTATTGCTTCCCGTATGGCTTTCA
TTTTCTCCTCCTTGTATAAATCCTGGTTAGTTCTTGCCACGGCGGAACTCATCGCCGCCTGCCTTGCCCG
CTGCTGGACAGGGGCTCGGCTGTTGGGCACTGACAATTCCGTGGCTCGAGAGATCTTCGACTGTGCCTTC
TAGTTGCCAGCCATCTGTTGTTTGCCCCTCCCCCGTGCCTTCCTTGACCCTGGAAGGTGCCACTCCCACT
GTCCTTTCCTAATAAAATGAGGAAATTGCATCGCATTGTCTGAGTAGGTGTCATTCTATTCTGGGGGGTG
GGGTGGGGCAGGACAGCAAGGGGGAGGATTGGGAAGACAATAGCAGGCATGAGATCTCACGTGCGGACCG
AGCGGCCGCAGGAACCCCTAGTGATGGAGTTGGCCACTCCCTCTCTGCGCGCTCGCTCGCTCACTGAGGC
CGGGCGACCAAAGGTCGCCCGACGCCCGGGCTTTGCCCGGGCGGCCTCAGTGAGCGAGCGAGCGCGCAGC
TGCCTGCAGGGGCGCCTATCAGCACACAATTGCCCATTATACGCGCGTATAATGGACTATTGTGTGCTGA
TATGATGCGGTATTTTCTCCTTACGCATCTGTGCGGTATTTCACACCGCATA
[95 nt withheld, positions 2783-2877]
T
[46 nt withheld, positions 2879-2924]
C
[141 nt withheld, positions 2926-3066]
CCTTTGACGTTGGAGTCCACGTTCTTT
[37 nt withheld, positions 3094-3130]
ACTCTATCTCGGGCTATTCTTTTGATTTATAAGGGATTTTGCCGATTTCGGTCTATTGGTTAAAAAATGA
GCTGATTTAACAAAAATTTAACGCGAATTTTAACAAAATATTAACGTTTACAATTTTATGGTGCACTCTC
AGTACAATCTGCTCTGATGCCGCATAGTTAAGCCAGCCCCGACACCCGCCAACACCCGCTGACGCGCCCT
GACGGGCTTGTCTGCTCCCGGCATCCGCTTACAGACAAGCTGTGACCGTCTCCGGGAGCTGCATGTGTCA
GAGGTTTTCACCGTCATCACCGAAACGCGCGAGACGAAAGGGCCTCGTGATACGCCTATTTTTATAGGTT
AATGTCATGATAATAATGGTTTCTTAGACGTCAGGTGGCACTTTTCGGGGAAATGTGCGCGGAACCCCTA
TTTGTTTATTTTTCTAAATACATTCAAATATGTATCCGCTCATGAGACAATAACCCTGATAAATGCTTCA
ATAATATTGAAAAAGGAAGAGTATGAGTATTCAACATTTCCGTGTCGCCCTTATTCCCTTTTTTGCGGCA
TTTTGCCTTCCTGTTTTTGCTCACCCAGAAACGCTGGTGAAAGTAAAAGATGCTGAAGATCAGTTGGGTG
CACGAGTGGGTTACATCGAACTGGATCTCAACAGCGGTAAGATCCTTGAGAGTTTTCGCCCCGAAGAACG
TTTTCCAATGATGAGCACTTTTAAAGTTCTGCTATGTGGCGCGGTATTATCCCGTATTGACGCCGGGCAA
GAGCAACTCGGTCGCCGCATACACTATTCTCAGAATGACTTGGTTGAGTACTCACCAGTCACAGAAAAGC
ATCTTACGGATGGCATGACAGTAAGAGAATTATGCAGTGCTGCCATAACCATGAGTGATAACACTGCGGC
CAACTTACTTCTGACAACGATCGGAGGACCGAAGGAGCTAACCGCTTTTTTGCACAACATGGGGGATCAT
GTAACTCGCCTTGATCGTTGGGAACCGGAGCTGAATGAAGCCATACCAAACGACGAGCGTGACACCACGA
TGCCTGTAGCAATGGCAACAACGTTGCGCAAACTATTAACTGGCGAACTACTTACTCTAGCTTCCCGGCA
ACAATTAATAGACTGGATGGAGGCGGATAAAGTTGCAGGACCACTTCTGCGCTCGGCCCTTCCGGCTGGC
TGGTTTATTGCTGATAAATCTGGAGCCGGTGAGCGTGGGTCTCGCGGTATCATTGCAGCACTGGGGCCAG
ATGGTAAGCCCTCCCGTATCGTAGTTATCTACACGACGGGGAGTCAGGCAACTATGGATGAACGAAATAG
ACAGATCGCTGAGATAGGTGCCTCACTGATTAAGCATTGGTAACTGTCAGACCAAGTTTACTCATATATA
CTTTAGATTGATTTAAAACTTCATTTTTAATTTAAAAGGATCTAGGTGAAGATCCTTTTTGATAATCTCA
TGACCAAAATCCCTTAACGTGAGTTTTCGTTCCACTGAGCGTCAGACCCCGTAGAAAAGATCAAAGGATC
TTCTTGAGATCCTTTTTTTCTGCGCGTAATCTGCTGCTTGCAAACAAAAAAACCACCGCTACCAGCGGTG
GTTTGTTTGCCGGATCAAGAGCTACCAACTCTTTTTCCGAAGGTAACTGGCTTCAGCAGAGCGCAGATAC
CAAATACTGTTCTTCTAGTGTAGCCGTAGTTAGGCCACCACTTCAAGAACTCTGTAGCACCGCCTACATA
CCTCGCTCTGCTAATCCTGTTACCAGTGGCTGCTGCCAGTGGCGATAAGTCGTGTCTTACCGGGTTGGAC
TCAAGACGATAGTTACCGGATAAGGCGCAGCGGTCGGGCTGAACGGGGGGTTCGTGCACACAGCCCAGCT
TGGAGCGAACGACCTACACCGAACTGAGATACCTACAGCGTGAGCTATGAGAAAGCGCCACGCTTCCCGA
AGGGAGAAAGGCGGACAGGTATCCGGTAAGCGGCAGGGTCGGAACAGGAGAGCGCACGAGGGAGCTTCCA
GGGGGAAACGCCTGGTATCTTTATAGTCCTGTCGGGTTTCGCCACCTCTGACTTGAGCGTCGATTTTTGT
GATGCTCGTCAGGGGGGCGGAGCCTATGGAAAAACGCCAGCAACGCGGCCTTTTTACGGTTCCTGGCCTT
TTGCTGGCCTTTTGCTCATATCAGCACACAATTGCCCATTATACGCGCGTATAATGGACTATTGTGTGCT
GATAACATGT
